>Addgene plasmid #109811 | pHH0103_EEF1A1_GTP-EFTU-D2 | addgene full sequence | sequence record 213674 | Addgene NGS Result
TTGACAATTAATCATCGGCTCGTATAATGTGTGGAATTGTGAGCGGATAACAATTTCACACAGGAAACAG
CCAGTCCGTTTAGGTGTTTTCACGAGCACTTCACCAACAAGGACCATAGATTATGAAAATCGAAGAACAC
CATCACCATCACCATTCCAGCGGTAAGCTTATGTCCCCTATACTAGGTTATTGGAAAATTAAGGGCCTTG
TGCAACCCACTCGACTTCTTTTGGAATATCTTGAAGAAAAATATGAAGAGCATTTGTATGAGCGCGATGA
AGGTGATAAATGGCGAAACAAAAAGTTTGAATTGGGTTTGGAGTTTCCCAATCTTCCTTATTATATTGAT
GGTGATGTTAAATTAACACAGTCTATGGCCATCATACGTTATATAGCTGACAAGCACAACATGTTGGGTG
GTTGTCCAAAAGAGCGTGCAGAGATTTCAATGCTTGAAGGAGCGGTTTTGGATATTAGATACGGTGTTTC
GAGAATTGCATATAGTAAAGACTTTGAAACTCTCAAAGTTGATTTTCTTAGCAAGCTACCTGAAATGCTG
AAAATGTTCGAAGATCGTTTATGTCATAAAACATATTTAAATGGTGATCATGTAACCCATCCTGACTTCA
TGTTGTATGACGCTCTTGATGTTGTTTTATACATGGACCCAATGTGCCTGGATGCGTTCCCAAAATTAGT
TTGTTTTAAAAAACGTATTGAAGCTATCCCACAAATTGATAAGTACTTGAAATCCAGCAAGTATATAGCA
TGGCCTTTGCAGGGCTGGCAAGCCACGTTTGGTGGTGGCGACCATCCTCCAAAATCGGATCTGGAAGTTC
TGTTCCAGGGGCCCCTGTCCAGCGGTCTGGTTCCGCGTGGTTCCGGTACCGCGGCCCAGCCGGCCAAGCC
ACTGCGCCTGCCGCTGCAGGACGTATACAAAATCGGTGGTATTGGTACCGTTCCTGTCGGTCGTGTAGAA
ACCGGTGTTCTGAAACCGGGCATGGTGGTTACTTTTGCACCGGTGAACGTTACGACCGAAGTTAAATCTG
TCGAAATGCATCACGAAGCGCTGTCTGAGGCTCTGCCGGGCGACAACGTAGGCTTCAACGTTAAAAACGT
GTCCGTGAAAGACGTGCGTCGTGGTAATGTTGCCGGCGATAGCAAAAACGATCCGGCGGCCGCATA
[142 nt withheld, positions 1187-1328]
C
[98 nt withheld, positions 1330-1427]
AGTTTGTACTGGTGACGAAACTCAGTGTCTAGCTAGAGTGGC
[149 nt withheld, positions 1470-1618]
T
[41 nt withheld, positions 1620-1660]
T
[62 nt withheld, positions 1662-1723]
A
[35 nt withheld, positions 1725-1759]
CCTCCCTCAATCGGTTGAATGTCGCCCTTTTGTCTTTGGCGCTGGTAAACCATATGAA
[86 nt withheld, positions 1818-1903]
T
[54 nt withheld, positions 1905-1958]
CTAGCGCCGCCCTATACCTTGTCTGCCTCCCCGCGTTGCGTCGCGGTGCATGGAGCCGGGCCACCTCGAC
CTGAATGGAAGCCGGCGGCACCTCGCTAACGGATTCACCACTCCAAGAATTGGAGCCAATCAATTCTTGC
GGAGAACTGTGAATGCGCAAACCAACCCTTGGCAGAACATATCCATCGCGTCCGCCATCTCCAGCAGCCG
CACGCGGCGCATCTCGGGCAGCGTTGGGTCCTGGCCACGGGTGCGCATGATCGTGCTCCTGTCGTTGAGG
ACCCGGCTAGGCTGGCGGGGTTGCCTTACTGGTTAGCAGAATGAATCACCGATACGCGAGCGAACGTGAA
GCGACTGCTGCTGCAAAACGTCTGCGACCTGAGCAACAACATGAATGGTCTTCGGTTTCCGTGTTTCGTA
AAGTCTGGAAACGCGGAAGTCAGCGCCCTGCACCATTATGTTCCGGATCTGCATCGCAGGATGCTGCTGG
CTACCCTGTGGAACACCTACATCTGTATTAACGAAGCGCTGGCATTGACCCTGAGTGATTTTTCTCTGGT
CCCGCCGCATCCATACCGCCAGTTGTTTACCCTCACAACGTTCCAGTAACCGGGCATGTTCATCATCAGT
AACCCGTATCGTGAGCATCCTCTCTCGTTTCATCGGTATCATTACCCCCATGAACAGAAATCCCCCTTAC
ACGGAGGCATCAGTGACCAAACAGGAAAAAACCGCCCTTAACATGGCCCGCTTTATCAGAAGCCAGACAT
TAACGCTTCTGGAGAAACTCAACGAGCTGGACGCGGATGAACAGGCAGACATCTGTGAATCGCTTCACGA
CCACGCTGATGAGCTTTACCGCAGGATCCGCGAAATTGTAAGCGTTAATATTTTGTTAAAATTCGCGTTA
AATTTTTGTTAAATCAGCTCATTTTTTAACCAATAGGCCGAAATCGGCAAAATCCCTTATAAATCAAAAG
AATAGACCGAGATAGGGT
[37 nt withheld, positions 2957-2993]
AAAGAACGTGGACTCCAACGTCAAAGG
[49 nt withheld, positions 3021-3069]
T
[91 nt withheld, positions 3071-3161]
G
[124 nt withheld, positions 3163-3286]
CGCGGATCCTGCCTCGCGCGTTTCGGTGATGACGGTGAAAACCTCTGACACATGCAGCTCCCGGAGACGG
TCACAGCTTGTCTGTAAGCGGATGCCGGGAGCAGACAAGCCCGTCAGGGCGCGTCAGCGGGTGTTGGCGG
GTGTCGGGGCGCAGCCATGACCCAGTCACGTAGCGATAGCGGAGTGTATACTGGCTTAACTATGCGGCAT
CAGAGCAGATTGTACTGAGAGTGCACCATATGCGGTGTGAAATACCGCACAGATGCGTAAGGAGAAAATA
CCGCATCAGGCGCTCTTCCGCTTCCTCGCTCACTGACTCGCTGCGCTCGGTCGTTCGGCTGCGGCGAGCG
GTATCAGCTCACTCAAAGGCGGTAATACGGTTATCCACAGAATCAGGGGATAACGCAGGAAAGAACATGT
GAGCAAAAGGCCAGCAAAAGGCCAGGAACCGTAAAAAGGCCGCGTTGCTGGCGTTTTTCCATAGGCTCCG
CCCCCCTGACGAGCATCACAAAAATCGACGCTCAAGTCAGAGGTGGCGAAACCCGACAGGACTATAAAGA
TACCAGGGTTTCCCCCTGGAAGCTCCCTCGTGCGCTCTCCTGTTCCGACCCTGCCGCTTACCGGATACCT
GTCCGCCTTTCTCCCTTCGGGAAGCGTGGCGCTTTCTCATAGCTCACGCTGTAGGTATCTCAGTTCGGTG
TAGGTCGTTCGCTCCAAGCTGGGCTGTGTGCACGAACCCCCCGTTCAGCCCGACCGCTGCGCCTTATCCG
GTAACTATCGTCTTGAGTCCAACCCGGTAAGACACGACTTATCGCCACTGGCAGCAGCCACTGGTAACAG
GATTAGCAGAGCGAGGTATGTAGGCGGTGCTACAGAGTTCTTGAAGTGGTGGCCTAACTACGGCTACACT
AGAAGGACAGTATTTGGTATCTGCGCTCTGCTGAAGCCAGTTACCTTCGGAAAAAGAGTTGGTAGCTCTT
GATCCGGCAAACAAACCACCGCTGGTAGCGGTGGTTTTTTTGTTTGCAAGCAGCAGATTACGCGCAGAAA
AAAAGGATCTCAAGAAGATCCTTTGATCTTTTCTACGGGGTCTGACGCTCAGTGGAACGAAAACTCACGT
TAAGGGATTTTGGTCATGAGATTATCAAAAAGGATCTTCACCTAGATCCTTTTAAATTAAAAATGAAGTT
TTAAATCAATCTAAAGTATATATGAGTAAACTTGGTCTGACAGTTACCAATGCTTAATCAGTGAGGCACC
TATCTCAGCGATCTGTCTATTTCGTTCATCCATAGTTGCCTGACTCCCCGTCGTGTAGATAACTACGATA
CGGGAGGGCTTACCATCTGGCCCCAGTGCTGCAATGATACCGCGAGACCCACGCTCACCGGCTCCAGATT
TATCAGCAATAAACCAGCCAGCCGGAAGGGCCGAGCGCAGAAGTGGTCCTGCAACTTTATCCGCCTCCAT
CCAGTCTATTAATTGTTGCCGGGAAGCTAGAGTAAGTAGTTCGCCAGTTAATAGTTTGCGCAACGTTGTT
GCCATTGCTGCAGGCATCGTGGTGTCACGCTCGTCGTTTGGTATGGCTTCATTCAGCTCCGGTTCCCAAC
GATCAAGGCGAGTTACATGATCCCCCATGTTGTGCAAAAAAGCGGTTAGCTCCTTCGGTCCTCCGATCGT
TGTCAGAAGTAAGTTGGCCGCAGTGTTATCACTCATGGTTATGGCAGCACTGCATAATTCTCTTACTGTC
ATGCCATCCGTAAGATGCTTTTCTGTGACTGGTGAGTACTCAACCAAGTCATTCTGAGAATAGTGTATGC
GGCGACCGAGTTGCTCTTGCCCGGCGTCAACACGGGATAATACCGCGCCACATAGCAGAACTTTAAAAGT
GCTCATCATTGGAAAACGTTCTTCGGGGCGAAAACTCTCAAGGATCTTACCGCTGTTGAGATCCAGTTCG
ATGTAACCCACTCGTGCACCCAACTGATCTTCAGCATCTTTTACTTTCACCAGCGTTTCTGGGTGAGCAA
AAACAGGAAGGCAAAATGCCGCAAAAAAGGGAATAAGGGCGACACGGAAATGTTGAATACTCATACTCTT
CCTTTTTCAATATTATTGAAGCATTTATCAGGGTTATTGTCTCATGAGCGGATACATATTTGAATGTATT
TAGAAAAATAAACAAATAGGGGTTCCGCGCACATTTCCCCGAAAAGTGCCACCTGACGTCTAAGAAACCA
TTATTATCATGACATTAACCTATAAAAATAGGCGTATCACGAGGCCCTTTCGTCTTCAAGAATTCCCGAC
ACCATCGAATGGTGCAAAACCTTTCGCGGTATGGCATGATAGCGCCCGGAAGAGAGTCAATTCAGGGTGG
TGAATGTGAAACCAGTAACGTTATACGATGTCGCAGAGTATGCCGGTGTCTCTTATCAGACCGTTTCCCG
CGTGGTGAACCAGGCCAGCCACGTTTCTGCGAAAACGCGGGAAAAAGTGGAAGCGGCGATGGCGGAGCTG
AATTACATTCCCAACCGCGTGGCACAACAACTGGCGGGCAAACAGTCGTTGCTGATTGGCGTTGCCACCT
CCAGTCTGGCCCTGCACGCGCCGTCGCAAATTGTCGCGGCGATTAAATCTCGCGCCGATCAACTGGGTGC
CAGCGTGGTGGTGTCGATGGTAGAACGAAGCGGCGTCGAAGCCTGTAAAGCGGCGGTGCACAATCTTCTC
GCGCAACGCGTCAGTGGGCTGATCATTAACTATCCGCTGGATGACCAGGATGCCATTGCTGTGGAAGCTG
CCTGCACTAATGTTCCGGCGTTATTTCTTGATGTCTCTGACCAGACACCCATCAACAGTATTATTTTCTC
CCATGAAGACGGTACGCGACTGGGCGTGGAGCATCTGGTCGCATTGGGTCACCAGCAAATCGCGCTGTTA
GCGGGCCCATTAAGTTCTGTCTCGGCGCGTCTGCGTCTGGCTGGCTGGCATAAATATCTCACTCGCAATC
AAATTCAGCCGATAGCGGAACGGGAAGGCGACTGGAGTGCCATGTCCGGTTTTCAACAAACCATGCAAAT
GCTGAATGAGGGCATCGTTCCCACTGCGATGCTGGTTGCCAACGATCAGATGGCGCTGGGCGCAATGCGC
GCCATTACCGAGTCCGGGCTGCGCGTTGGTGCGGATATCTCGGTAGTGGGATACGACGATACCGAAGACA
GCTCATGTTATATCCCGCCGTTAACCACCATCAAACAGGATTTTCGCCTGCTGGGGCAAACCAGCGTGGA
CCGCTTGCTGCAACTCTCTCAGGGCCAGGCGGTGAAGGGCAATCAGCTGTTGCCCGTCTCACTGGTGAAA
AGAAAAACCACCCTGGCGCCCAATACGCAAACCGCCTCTCCCCGCGCGTTGGCCGATTCATTAATGCAGC
TGGCACGACAGGTTTCCCGACTGGAAAGCGGGCAGTGAGCGCAACGCAATTAATGTAAGTTAGCTCACTC
ATTAGGCACAATTCTCATGTTTGACAGCTTATCATCGACTGCACGGTGCACCAATGCTTCTGGCGTCAGG
CAGCCATCGGAAGCTGTGGTATGGCTGTGCAGGTCGTAAATCACTGCATAATTCGTGTCGCTCAAGGCGC
ACTCCCGTTCTGGATAATGTTTTTTGCGCCGACATCATAACGGTTCTGGCAAATATTCTGAAATGAGCTG
Features (pLannotate 1.2.2; 21 found; start..end, strand, type, name):
      1..29      +  promoter       tac promoter: strong E. coli promoter; hybrid between the trp and lac UV5 promoters
     37..53      +  protein_bind   lac operator: The lac repressor binds to the lac operator to inhibit transcription in E. coli. This inhibition can be relieved by adding lactose or isopropyl-β-D-thiogalactopyranoside (IPTG). lac repressor encoded by lacI
    138..155     +  CDS            6xHis: 6xHis affinity tag
    171..824     +  CDS            GST26_SCHJA: Experimental evidence at protein level: Swiss-Prot protein existence level 1. GST isoenzymes appear to play a central role in the parasite detoxification system. Other functions are also suspected including a role in increasing the solubility of haematin in the parasite gut. From Schistosoma japonicum (Blood fluke).
    906..1175    +  CDS            EF1A3_XENLA (fragment): Experimental evidence at protein level: Swiss-Prot protein existence level 1. This protein promotes the GTP-dependent binding of aminoacyl- tRNA to the A-site of ribosomes during protein biosynthesis. From Xenopus laevis (African clawed frog).
   1191..1238    +  terminator     fd terminator (sequence withheld): central terminator from bacteriophage fd (Otsuka and Kunisawa, 1982)
   1243..1455    +  CDS            M13 gene III (fragment) (sequence partly withheld): pIII; III; minor coat protein
   1470..1940    +  CDS            M13 gene III (fragment) (sequence partly withheld): pIII; III; minor coat protein
   1962..2032    +  CDS            TcR (fragment): tetracycline efflux protein; tet; confers resistance to tetracycline
   2274..2654    -  CDS            YPB1_ECOLX: Protein predicted: Swiss-Prot protein existence level 4. From Escherichia coli.
   2671..2822    +  CDS            rop (fragment): Rop protein, which maintains plasmids at low copy number; rop
   2858..3286    -  rep_origin     f1 ori (sequence partly withheld): f1 bacteriophage origin of replication; arrow indicates direction of (+) strand synthesis
   3295..3334    +  CDS            rop (fragment): Rop protein, which maintains plasmids at low copy number; rop
   3436..3576    +  misc_feature   bom: basis of mobility region from pBR322
   3762..4349    -  rep_origin     ori: high-copy-number ColE1/pMB1/pBR322/pUC origin of replication
   4520..5380    -  CDS            AmpR: β-lactamase; bla; confers resistance to ampicillin, carbenicillin, and related antibiotics
   5381..5485    -  promoter       AmpR promoter: bla
   5594..5671    +  promoter       lacIq promoter: lacI (mutant); In the lacIq allele, a single base change in the promoter boosts expression of the lacI gene about 10-fold.
   5672..6754    +  CDS            lacI: lac repressor; lacI; The lac repressor binds to the lac operator to inhibit transcription in E. coli. This inhibition can be relieved by adding lactose or isopropyl-β-D-thiogalactopyranoside (IPTG).
   6767..6788    +  protein_bind   CAP binding site: CAP binding activates transcription in the presence of cAMP. E. coli catabolite activator protein
   6807..6824    +  promoter       tet promoter (fragment): E. coli promoter for tetracycline efflux protein gene
