[The description below was written by a language model from this plasmid's Addgene catalogue record and pLannotate feature annotations shown in this document.]
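Description:
pHH0103_EEF1A1_GTP-EFTU-D2 is a bacterial expression plasmid of about 7 kb, built on the pHH0103 backbone, for producing and purifying an isolated domain of human elongation factor EEF1A1 in E. coli. It replicates from a ColE1/pMB1-type origin accompanied by the pBR322 bom region. The record lists it as low copy, although the rop gene is annotated only as fragments, split by an inserted f1 phage origin. Selection is by ampicillin through the bla gene and its native promoter.

The expression cassette is driven by the hybrid tac promoter with a downstream lac operator, and the plasmid carries its own lacI gene under the stronger lacIq promoter, so transcription stays repressed until it is induced with IPTG. The open reading frame begins with a 6xHis tag followed by Schistosoma japonicum glutathione S-transferase, giving two handles for affinity purification. It continues into a roughly 270 bp insert, cloned between SfiI and NotI sites, that encodes the "GTP-EFTU-D2" domain, meaning domain 2 of the EF-Tu/EF1A fold. The annotation software matched this segment to a Xenopus EF1A homologue, which most likely reflects the strong conservation of this protein, since the catalogue entry gives the species as human. An fd phage terminator follows the insert.

Downstream of the terminator lie fragments of M13 gene III, together with partial tetracycline-resistance and tet promoter sequences. These look like remnants of a phage-display phagemid ancestor rather than functional parts. The associated work is a large-scale survey of ligands for peptide recognition modules, so the purified fusion protein was probably used as a target for peptide-binding selections, though the record states only expression and purification.
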