Addgene plasmid #109811: pHH0103_EEF1A1_GTP-EFTU-D2
Purpose: Protein expression and purification of EEF1A1_GTP-EFTU-D2
Depositing lab: Sachdev Sidhu. Depositing organization: University of Toronto. Publication: Large-scale survey and database of high affinity ligands for peptide recognition modules. Teyra J, Kelil A, Jain S, Helmy M, Jajodia R, Hooda Y, Gu J, D'Cruz AA, Nicholson SE, Min J, Sudol M, Kim PM, Bader GD, Sidhu SS. Mol Syst Biol. 2020 Dec;16(12):e9310. doi: 10.15252/msb.20199310. PubMed 33438817.
Backbone
  Vector backbone: pHH0103
  Vector type: Bacterial Expression
Growth in bacteria
  Bacterial resistance: Ampicillin, 100 μg/mL
  Growth temperature: 37°C
  Growth strain: DH5alpha
  Copy number: Low Copy
Gene/Insert
  Gene/Insert name: EEF1A1_GTP-EFTU-D2
  Species: H. sapiens (human)
  Entrez Gene: EEF1A1 (a.k.a. CCS-3, CCS3, EE1A1, EEF-1, EEF1A, EF-Tu, EF1A, EF1A1, EF1alpha1, GRAF-1EF, LENG7, PTI1, eEF1A-1)
  Cloning method: Restriction Enzyme; 5′ cloning site Sfi1 (unknown if destroyed); 3′ cloning site Not1 (unknown if destroyed)
Terms and licenses: Academic/Nonprofit Terms; Industry Terms: Not Available to Industry
How to cite: pHH0103_EEF1A1_GTP-EFTU-D2 was a gift from Sachdev Sidhu (Addgene plasmid # 109811 ; http://n2t.net/addgene:109811 ; RRID:Addgene_109811)
