>Addgene plasmid #109811 | pHH0103_EEF1A1_GTP-EFTU-D2 | depositor partial sequence | sequence record 206763 | pHH0103_EEF1A1_GTP-EFTU-D2 sequence 291 bps
GGCCCAGCCGGCCAAGCCACTGCGCCTGCCGCTGCAGGACGTATACAAAATCGGTGGTATTGGTACCGTT
CCTGTCGGTCGTGTAGAAACCGGTGTTCTGAAACCGGGCATGGTGGTTACTTTTGCACCGGTGAACGTTA
CGACCGAAGTTAAATCTGTCGAAATGCATCACGAAGCGCTGTCTGAGGCTCTGCCGGGCGACAACGTAGG
CTTCAACGTTAAAAACGTGTCCGTGAAAGACGTGCGTCGTGGTAATGTTGCCGGCGATAGCAAAAACGAT
CCGGCGGCCGC
